Addgene plasmid #111237: pCBDU-JW
Purpose: yeast expression vector
Depositing lab: Ulrich Stelzl. Depositing organization: Universitaet Graz. Publication: Protein interaction perturbation profiling at amino-acid resolution. Woodsmith J, Apelt L, Casado-Medrano V, Ozkan Z, Timmermann B, Stelzl U. Nat Methods. 2017 Dec;14(12):1213-1221. doi: 10.1038/nmeth.4464. Epub 2017 Oct 16. PubMed 29039417.
Backbone
  Vector backbone: pCBDU-JW
  Vector type: Yeast Expression
  Selectable markers: LEU2
Growth in bacteria
  Bacterial resistance: Ampicillin, 100 μg/mL
  Growth temperature: 37°C
  Growth strain: ccdB Survival
  Copy number: High Copy
Gene/Insert
  Gene/Insert name: ccdB-cassette
  Species: unknown
  Insert size (bp): 1873
  Cloning method: Gateway Cloning
  Sequencing primers: 5′ unknown
Terms and licenses: Academic/Nonprofit Terms; Industry Terms: Not Available to Industry
How to cite: pCBDU-JW was a gift from Ulrich Stelzl (Addgene plasmid # 111237 ; http://n2t.net/addgene:111237 ; RRID:Addgene_111237)
