[The description below was written by a language model from this plasmid's Addgene catalogue record and pLannotate feature annotations shown in this document.]
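Description:
pCBDU-JW is a Gateway destination vector for protein expression in Saccharomyces cerevisiae, supplied as an empty backbone of about 10 kb carrying the ccdB selection cassette rather than a gene of interest. It is an E. coli–yeast shuttle plasmid. In bacteria it replicates from a high-copy ColE1/pUC-type origin and is selected with ampicillin through the bla gene. In yeast it is maintained episomally by the 2μ origin and selected by leucine prototrophy through LEU2 under its own promoter. Because it encodes the CcdB gyrase toxin, the unrecombined plasmid must be propagated in a ccdB-tolerant strain.

The expression unit is driven by the constitutive yeast ADH1 promoter. This is followed by an attR1–attR2 Gateway cassette containing ccdB and a chloramphenicol resistance gene with its cat promoter, both annotated in reverse orientation. Downstream of attR2 lie a fragment of the SV40 nuclear localisation signal and the GAL4 activation domain, followed by the ADH1 terminator. An LR reaction with an entry clone replaces the ccdB/CmR cassette with the open reading frame, and loss of ccdB provides counter-selection for recombinants. Given this layout, an inserted ORF lacking a stop codon would be expected to be expressed with a C-terminal NLS–GAL4 activation domain fusion, the arrangement of a yeast two-hybrid prey vector. The catalogue itself states only "yeast expression vector", although the associated publication concerns protein interaction perturbation profiling. A single loxP site sits just after the terminator, and the record does not explain its role. Several short annotated fragments (rop, bom, dpnD, ccdA, NFS1, RAF1) appear to be remnants of parental backbone or flanking sequences rather than functional elements.
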