Features (pLannotate 1.2.2; 23 found; start..end, strand, type, name):
     32..1373    -  rep_origin     2μ ori: yeast 2μ plasmid origin of replication
   1638..1742    +  promoter       AmpR promoter: bla
   1743..2603    +  CDS            AmpR: β-lactamase; bla; confers resistance to ampicillin, carbenicillin, and related antibiotics
   2774..3362    +  rep_origin     ori: high-copy-number ColE1/pMB1/pBR322/pUC origin of replication
   3548..3688    -  misc_feature   bom: basis of mobility region from pBR322
   3790..3830    -  CDS            rop (fragment): Rop protein, which maintains plasmids at low copy number; rop
   3830..4226    +  promoter       ADH1 promoter: S. cerevisiae ADH1; promoter for alcohol dehydrogenase 1
   4269..4393    +  protein_bind   attR1: mutant version of attR; recombination site for the Gateway® LR reaction LR Clonase™
   4629..4781    -  CDS            dpnD (fragment): DPND_STRPN - Protein predicted: Swiss-Prot protein existence level 4. From Streptococcus pneumoniae serotype 4 (strain ATCC BAA-334 / TIGR4).
   4825..5127    -  CDS            ccdB: CCDB_ECOLI - Also known as G, letB, letD. Experimental evidence at protein level: Swiss-Prot protein existence level 1. Toxic component of a type II toxin-antitoxin (TA) system, functioning in plasmid maintainence. Responsible for the post- segregational killing (PSK) of plasmid-free cells, also referred to as a plasmid addiction system. Half-life of over 2 hours. Cell killing by CcdB is accompanied by filamentation, defects in chromosome and plasmid segregation, defects in cell division, formation of anucleate cells, decreased DNA synthesis and plasmid loss. Interferes with the activity of DN
   5132..5290    -  CDS            ccdA (fragment): CCDA_ECO57 - Also known as H, letA. Experimental evidence at protein level: Swiss-Prot protein existence level 1. Antitoxin component of a type II toxin-antitoxin (TA) system which inhibits the post-segregational killing (PSK) of plasmid-free cells, also referred to as a plasmid addiction system. Binds to and blocks the activity of CcdB; will also remove bound CcdB protein from the CcdB-GyrA complex by forming a CcdA-CcdB complex, a process termed rejuvenation. Functions as a transcriptional corepressor for the ccdAB operon, repression also requires CcdB (By similarity). From Escherichia coli
   5472..6130    -  CDS            CmR: chloramphenicol acetyltransferase; cat; confers resistance to chloramphenicol
   6131..6233    -  promoter       cat promoter: promoter of the E. coli cat gene encoding chloramphenicol acetyltransferase
   6411..6535    -  protein_bind   attR2: mutant version of attR; recombination site for the Gateway® LR reaction LR Clonase™
   6546..6565    +  CDS            SV40 NLS (fragment): nuclear localization signal of SV40 (simian virus 40) large T antigen
   6582..6923    +  CDS            GAL4 activation domain: activation domain of the GAL4 transcriptional activator; Saccharomyces cerevisiae GAL4 (truncated)
   7164..7298    +  CDS            ADH1 (fragment): ADH1_YEAST - Also known as ADC1. Experimental evidence at protein level: Swiss-Prot protein existence level 1. This isozyme preferentially catalyzes the conversion of primary unbranched alcohols to their corresponding aldehydes. Also shows activity toward secondary alcohols. From Saccharomyces cerevisiae (strain ATCC 204508 / S288c) (Baker's yeast).
   7302..7489    +  terminator     ADH1 terminator: S. cerevisiae ADH1; transcription terminator for the S. cerevisiae alcohol dehydrogenase 1 (ADH1) gene
   7510..7543    +  protein_bind   loxP: Cre-mediated recombination occurs in the 8-bp core sequence (GCATACAT). Cre recombinase
   7569..7682    +  CDS            NFS1 (fragment): NFS1_YEAST - Also known as SPL1 From Saccharomyces cerevisiae (strain ATCC 204508 / S288c) (Baker's yeast).
   8045..9136    -  CDS            LEU2: LEU3_YEAST - Experimental evidence at protein level: Swiss-Prot protein existence level 1. Catalyzes the oxidation of 3-carboxy-2-hydroxy-4- methylpentanoate (3-isopropylmalate) to 3-carboxy-4-methyl-2- oxopentanoate. The product decarboxylates to 4-methyl-2 oxopentanoate. From Saccharomyces cerevisiae (strain ATCC 204508 / S288c) (Baker's yeast).
   9137..9542    -  promoter       LEU2 promoter: S. cerevisiae LEU2
   9506..9865    +  CDS            RAF1 (fragment): RAF_YEAST - Experimental evidence at transcript level: Swiss-Prot protein existence level 2. Antagonizes transcriptional repression of recombinase FLP by REP1-REP2. May play a role in plasmid partitioning. From Saccharomyces cerevisiae (strain ATCC 204508 / S288c) (Baker's yeast).
>Addgene plasmid #111237 | pCBDU-JW | addgene full sequence | sequence record 211526 | Addgene NGS Result
CCATCTTGCACTTCAATAGCATATCTTTGTTAACGAAGCATCTGTGCTTCATTTTGTAGAACAAAAATGC
AACGCGAGAGCGCTAATTTTTCAAACAAAGAATCTGAGCTGCATTTTTACAGAACAGAAATGCAACGCGA
AAGCGCTATTTTACCAACGAAGAATCTGTGCTTCATTTTTGTAAAACAAAAATGCAACGCGAGAGCGCTA
ATTTTTCAAACAAAGAATCTGAGCTGCATTTTTACAGAACAGAAATGCAACGCGAGAGCGCTATTTTACC
AACAAAGAATCTATACTTCTTTTTTGTTCTACAAAAATGCATCCCGAGAGCGCTATTTTTCTAACAAAGC
ATCTTAGATTACTTTTTTTCTCCTTTGTGCGCTCTATAATGCAGTCTCTTGATAACTTTTTGCACTGTAG
GTCCGTTAAGGTTAGAAGAAGGCTACTTTGGTGTCTATTTTCTCTTCCATAAAAAAAGCCTGACTCCACT
TCCCGCGTTTACTGATTACTAGCGAAGCTGCGGGTGCATTTTTTCAAGATAAAGGCATCCCCGATTATAT
TCTATACCGATGTGGATTGCGCATACTTTGTGAACAGAAAGTGATAGCGTTGATGATTCTTCATTGGTCA
GAAAATTATGAACGGTTTCTTCTATTTTGTCTCTATATACTACGTATAGGAAATGTTTACATTTTCGTAT
TGTTTTCGATTCACTCTATGAATAGTTCTTACTACAATTTTTTGTCTAAAGAGTAATACTAGAGATAAAC
ATAAAAAATGTAGAGGTCGAGTTTAGATGCAAGTTCAAGGAGCGAAAGGTGGATGGGTAGGTTATATAGG
GATATAGCACAGAGATATATAGCAAAGAGATACTTTTGAGCAATGTTTGTGGAAGCGGTATTCGCAATAT
TTTAGTAGCTCGTTACAGTCCGGTGCGTTTTTGGTTTTTTGAAAGTGCGTCTTCAGAGCGCTTTTGGTTT
TCAAAAGCGCTCTGAAGTTCCTATACTTTCTAGAGAATAGGAACTTCGGAATAGGAACTTCAAAGCGTTT
CCGAAAACGAGCGCTTCCGAAAATGCAACGCGAGCTGCGCACATACAGCTCACTGTTCACGTCGCACCTA
TATCTGCGTGTTGCCTGTATATATATATACATGAGAAGAACGGCATAGTGCGTGTTTATGCTTAAATGCG
TACTTATATGCGTCTATTTATGTAGGATGAAAGGTAGTCTAGTACCTCCTGTGATATTATCCCATTCCAT
GCGGGGTATCGTATGCTTCCTTCAGCACTACCCTTTAGCTGTTCTATATGCTGCCACTCCTCAATTGGAT
TAGTCTCATCCTTCAATGCTATCATTTCCTTTGATATTGGATCATATGCATAGTACCGAGAAACTAGTGC
GAAGTAGTGATCAGGTATTGCTGTTATCTGATGAGTATACGTTGTCCTGGCCACGGCAGAAGCACGCTTA
TCGCTCCAATTTCCCACAACATTAGTCAACTCCGTTAGGCCCTTCATTGAAAGAAATGAGGTCATCAAAT
GTCTTCCAATGTGAGATTTTGGGCCATTTTTTATAGCAAAGATTGAATAAGGCGCATTTTTCTTCAAAGC
TCAGGTGGCACTTTTCGGGGAAATGTGCGCGGAACCCCTATTTGTTTATTTTTCTAAATACATTCAAATA
TGTATCCGCTCATGAGACAATAACCCTGATAAATGCTTCAATAATATTGAAAAAGGAAGAGTATGAGTAT
TCAACATTTCCGTGTCGCCCTTATTCCCTTTTTTGCGGCATTTTGCCTTCCTGTTTTTGCTCACCCAGAA
ACGCTGGTGAAAGTAAAAGATGCTGAAGATCAGTTGGGTGCACGAGTGGGTTACATCGAACTGGATCTCA
ACAGCGGTAAGATCCTTGAGAGTTTTCGCCCCGAAGAACGTTTTCCAATGATGAGCACTTTTAAAGTTCT
GCTATGTGGCGCGGTATTATCCCGTGTTGACGCCGGGCAAGAGCAACTCGGTCGCCGCATACACTATTCT
CAGAATGACTTGGTTGAGTACTCACCAGTCACAGAAAAGCATCTTACGGATGGCATGACAGTAAGAGAAT
TATGCAGTGCTGCCATAACCATGAGTGATAACACTGCGGCCAACTTACTTCTGACAACGATCGGAGGACC
GAAGGAGCTAACCGCTTTTTTGCACAACATGGGGGATCATGTAACTCGCCTTGATCGTTGGGAACCGGAG
CTGAATGAAGCCATACCAAACGACGAGCGTGACACCACGATGCCTGCAGCAATGGCAACAACGTTGCGCA
AACTATTAACTGGCGAACTACTTACTCTAGCTTCCCGGCAACAATTAATAGACTGGATGGAGGCGGATAA
AGTTGCAGGACCACTTCTGCGCTCGGCCCTTCCGGCTGGCTGGTTTATTGCTGATAAATCTGGAGCCGGT
GAGCGTGGGTCTCGCGGTATCATTGCAGCACTGGGGCCAGATGGTAAGCCCTCCCGTATCGTAGTTATCT
ACACGACGGGGAGTCAGGCAACTATGGATGAACGAAATAGACAGATCGCTGAGATAGGTGCCTCACTGAT
TAAGCATTGGTAACTGTCAGACCAAGTTTACTCATATATACTTTAGATTGATTTAAAACTTCATTTTTAA
TTTAAAAGGATCTAGGTGAAGATCCTTTTTGATAATCTCATGACCAAAATCCCTTAACGTGAGTTTTCGT
TCCACTGAGCGTCAGACCCCGTAGAAAAGATCAAAGGATCTTCTTGAGATCCTTTTTTTCTGCGCGTAAT
CTGCTGCTTGCAAACAAAAAAACCACCGCTACCAGCGGTGGTTTGTTTGCCGGATCAAGAGCTACCAACT
CTTTTTCCGAAGGTAACTGGCTTCAGCAGAGCGCAGATACCAAATACTGTCCTTCTAGTGTAGCCGTAGT
TAGGCCACCACTTCAAGAACTCTGTAGCACCGCCTACATACCTCGCTCTGCTAATCCTGTTACCAGTGGC
TGCTGCCAGTGGCGATAAGTCGTGTCTTACCGGGTTGGACTCAAGACGATAGTTACCGGATAAGGCGCAG
CGGTCGGGCTGAACGGGGGGTTCGTGCACACAGCCCAGCTTGGAGCGAACGACCTACACCGAACTGAGAT
ACCTACAGCGTGAGCTATGAGAAAGCGCCACGCTTCCCGAAGGGAGAAAGGCGGACAGGTATCCGGTAAG
CGGCAGGGTCGGAACAGGAGAGCGCACGAGGGAGCTTCCAGGGGGAAACGCCTGGTATCTTTATAGTCCT
GTCGGGTTTCGCCACCTCTGACTTGAGCGTCGATTTTTGTGATGCTCGTCAGGGGGGCGGAGCCTATGGA
AAAACGCCAGCAACGCGGCCTTTTTACGGTTCCTGGCCTTTTGCTGGCCTTTTGCTCACATGTTCTTTCC
TGCGTTATCCCCTGATTCTGTGGATAACCGTATTACCGCCTTTGAGTGAGCTGATACCGCTCGCCGCAGC
CGAACGACCGAGCGCAGCGAGTCAGTGAGCGAGGAAGCGGAAGAGCGCCTGATGCGGTATTTTCTCCTTA
CGCATCTGTGCGGTATTTCACACCGCATATGGTGCACTCTCAGTACAATCTGCTCTGATGCCGCATAGTT
AAGCCAGTATACACTCCGCTATCGCTACGTGACTGGGTCATGGCTGCGCCCCGACACCCGCCAACACCCG
CTGACGCGCCCTGACGGGCTTGTCTGCTCCCGGGATCCGCTTACAGACAAGCTGTGACCGTCTCCGGGAG
CTGCATGTGTCAGAGGTTTTCACCGTCATCACCGAAACGCGCGAGGCAGCAACTTCTTTTCTTTTTTTTT
CTTTTCTCTCTCCCCCGTTGTTGTCTCACCATATCCGCAATGACAAAAAAATGATGGAAGACACTAAAGG
AAAAAATTAACGACAAAGACAGCACCAACAGATGTCGTTGTTCCAGAGCTGATGAGGGGTATCTCGAAGC
ACACGAAACTTTTTCCTTCCTTCATTCACGCACACTACTCTCTAATGAGCAACGGTATACGGCCTTCCTT
CCAGTTACTTGAATTTGAAATAAAAAAAAGTTTGCTGTCTTGCTATCAAGTATAAATAGACCTGCAATTA
TTAATCTTTTGTTTCCTCGTCATTGTTCTCGTTCCCTTTCTTCCTTGTTTCTTTTTCTGCACAATATTTC
AAGCTATACCAAGCATACAATCAACTCCAAGCTTTGCAAAGATGGATAAAGCGGAATTAATTCCGGAGAC
AAGTTTGTACAAAAAAGCTGAACGAGAAACGTAAAATGATATAAATATCAATATATTAAATTAGATTTTG
CATAAAAAACAGACTACATAATACTGTAAAACACAACATATCCAGTCACTATGAATCAACTACTTAGATG
GTATTAGTGACCTGTAGTCGACCGACAGCCTTCCAAATGTTCTTCGGGTGATGCTGCCAACTTAGTCGAC
CGACAGCCTTCCAAATGTTCTTCTCAAACGGAATCGTCGTATCCAGCCTACTCGCTATTGTCCTCAATGC
CGTATTAAATCATAAAAAGAAATAAGAAAAAGAGGTGCGAGCCTCTTTTTTGTGTGACAAAATAAAAACA
TCTACCTATTCATATACGCTAGTGTCATAGTCCTGAAAATCATCTGCATCAAGAACAATTTCACAACTCT
TATACTTTTCTCTTACAAGTCGTTCGGCTTCATCTGGATTTTCAGCCTCTATACTTACTAAACGTGATAA
AGTTTCTGTAATTTCTACTGTATCGACCTGCAGACTGGCTGTGTATAAGGGAGCCTGACATTTATATTCC
CCAGAACATCAGGTTAATGGCGTTTTTGATGTCATTTTCGCGGTGGCTGAGATCAGCCACTTCTTCCCCG
ATAACGGAGACCGGCACACTGGCCATATCGGTGGTCATCATGCGCCAGCTTTCATCCCCGATATGCACCA
CCGGGTAAAGTTCACGGGAGACTTTATCTGACAGCAGACGTGCACTGGCCAGGGGGATCACCATCCGTCG
CCCGGGCGTGTCAATAATATCACTCTGTACATCCACAAACAGACGATAACGGCTCTCTCTTTTATAGGTG
TAAACCTTAAACTGCATTTCACCAGCCCCTGTTCTCGTCAGCAAAAGAGCCGTTCATTTCAATAAACCGG
GCGACCTCAGCCATCCCTTCCTGATTTTCCGCTTTCCAGCGTTCGGCACGCAGACGACGGGCTTCATTCT
GCATGGTTGTGCTTACCAGACCGGAGATATTGACATCATATATGCCTTGAGCAACTGATAGCTGTCGCTG
TCAACTGTCACTGTAATACGCTGCTTCATAGCATACCTCTTTTTGACATACTTCGGGTATACATATCAGT
ATATATTCTTATACCGCAAAAATCAGCGCGCAAATACGCATACTGTTATCTGGCTTTTAGTAAGCCGGAT
CCACGCGGCGTTTACGCCCCCCCTGCCACTCATCGCAGTACTGTTGTAATTCATTAAGCATTCTGCCGAC
ATGGAAGCCATCACAAACGGCATGATGAACCTGAATCGCCAGCGGCATCAGCACCTTGTCGCCTTGCGTA
TAATATTTGCCCATGGTGAAAACGGGGGCGAAGAAGTTGTCCATATTGGCCACGTTTAAATCAAAACTGG
TGAAACTCACCCAGGGATTGGCTGAGACGAAAAACATATTCTCAATAAACCCTTTAGGGAAATAGGCCAG
GTTTTCACCGTAACACGCCACATCTTGCGAATATATGTGTAGAAACTGCCGGAAATCGTCGTGGTATTCA
CTCCAGAGCGATGAAAACGTTTCAGTTTGCTCATGGAAAACGGTGTAACAAGGGTGAACACTATCCCATA
TCACCAGCTCACCGTCTTTCATTGCCATACGGAATTCCGGATGAGCATTCATCAGGCGGGCAAGAATGTG
AATAAAGGCCGGATAAAACTTGTGCTTATTTTTCTTTACGGTCTTTAAAAAGGCCGTAATATCCAGCTGA
ACGGTCTGGTTATAGGTACATTGAGCAACTGACTGAAATGCCTCAAAATGTTCTTTACGATGCCATTGGG
ATATATCAACGGTGGTATATCCAGTGATTTTTTTCTCCATTTTAGCTTCCTTAGCTCCTGAAAATCTCGA
TAACTCAAAAAATACGCCCGGTAGTGATCTTATTTCATTATGGTGAAAGTTGGAACCTCTTACGTGCCGA
TCAACGTCTCATTTTCGCCAAAAGTTGGCCCAGGGCTTCCCGGTATCAACAGGGACACCAGGATTTATTT
ATTCTGCGAAGTGATCTTCCGTCACAGGTATTTATTCGGCGCAAAGTGCGTCGGGTGATGCTGCCAACTT
AGTCGACTACAGGTCACTAATACCATCTAAGTAGTTGATTCATAGTGACTGGATATGTTGTGTTTTACAG
TATTATGTAGTCTGTTTTTTATGCAAAATCTAATTTAATATATTGATATTTATATCATTTTACGTTTCTC
GTTCAGCTTTCTTGTACAAAGTGGTACCGGAGCCTCCAAAAAAGAAGAGAAAGGTCGAATTGGGTACCGC
CGCCAATTTTAATCAAAGTGGGAATATTGCTGATAGCTCATTGTCCTTCACTTTCACTAACAGTAGCAAC
GGTCCGAACCTCATAACAACTCAAACAAATTCTCAAGCGCTTTCACAACCAATTGCCTCCTCTAACGTTC
ATGATAACTTCATGAATAATGAAATCACGGCTAGTAAAATTGATGATGGTAATAATTCAAAACCACTGTC
ACCTGGTTGGACGGACCAAACTGCGTATAACGCGTTTGGAATCACTACAGGGATGTTTAATACCACTACA
ATGGATGATGTATATAACTATCTATTCGATGATGAAGATACCCCACCAAACCCAAAAAAAGAGATCTATG
AATCGTAGATACTGAAAAACCCCGCAAGTTCACTTCAACTGTGCATCGTGCACCATCTCAATTTCTTTCA
TTTATACATCGTTTTGCCTTCTTTTATGTAACTATACTCCTCTAAGTTTCAATCTTGGCCATGTAACCTC
TGATCTATAGAATTTTTTAAATGACTAGAATTAATGCCCATCTTTTTTTTGGACCTAAATTCTTCATGAA
AATATATTACGAGGGCTTATTCAGATGCTTTGGACTTCTTCGCCAGAGGTTTGGTCAAGTCTCCAATCAA
GGTTGTCGGCTTGTCTACCTTGCCAGAAATTTACGAAAAGATGGAAAAGGGTCAAATCGTTGGTAGATAC
GTTGTTGACACTTCTAAATAAGCGAATTTCTTATGATTTATGATTTTTATTATTAAATAAGTTATAAAAA
AAATAAGTGTATACAAATTTTAAAGTGACTCTTAGGTTTTAAAACGAAAATTCTTATTCTTGAGTAACTC
TTTCCTGTAGGTCAGGTTGCTTTCTCAGGTATAGCATGAGGTCGCTCTTATTGACCACACCTCTACCGGC
ATGCCGGTCGAGGGACCTAATAACTTCGTATAGCATACATTATACGAAGTTATATTAAGGGTTCCGGATC
GCGGCCTCGACTACGTCGTTAAGGCCGTTTCTGACAGAGTAAAATTCTTGAGGGAACTTTCACCATTATG
GGAAATGGTTCAAGAAGGTATTGACTTAAACTCCATCAAATGGTCAGGTCATTGAGTGTTTTTTATTTGT
TGTATTTTTTTTTTTAGAGAAAATCCTCCAATATATAAATTAGGAATCATAGTTTCATGATTTTCTGTTA
CACCTAACTTTTTGTGTGGTGCCCTCCTCCTTGTCAATATTAATGTTAAAGTGCAATTCTTTTTCCTTAT
CACGTTGAGCCATTAGTATCAATTTGCTTACCTGTATTCCTTTACATCCTCCTTTTTCTCCTTCTTGATA
AATGTATGTAGATTGCGTATATAGTTTCGTCTACCCTATGAACATATTCCATTTTGTAATTTCGTGTCGT
TTCTATTATGAATTTCATTTATAAAGTTTATGTACAAATATCATAAAAAAAGAGAATCTTTTTAAGCAAG
GATTTTCTTAACTTCTTCGGCGACAGCATCACCGACTTCGGTGGTACTGTTGGAACCACCTAAATCACCA
GTTCTGATACCTGCATCCAAAACCTTTTTAACTGCATCTTCAATGGCCTTACCTTCTTCAGGCAAGTTCA
ATGACAATTTCAACATCATTGCAGCAGACAAGATAGTGGCGATAGGGTTGACCTTATTCTTTGGCAAATC
TGGAGCAGAACCGTGGCATGGTTCGTACAAACCAAATGCGGTGTTCTTGTCTGGCAAAGAGGCCAAGGAC
GCAGATGGCAACAAACCCAAGGAACCTGGGATAACGGAGGCTTCATCGGAGATGATATCACCAAACATGT
TGCTGGTGATTATAATACCATTTAGGTGGGTTGGGTTCTTAACTAGGATCATGGCGGCAGAATCAATCAA
TTGATGTTGAACCTTCAATGTAGGAAATTCGTTCTTGATGGTTTCCTCCACAGTTTTTCTCCATAATCTT
GAAGAGGCCAAAACATTAGCTTTATCCAAGGACCAAATAGGCAATGGTGGCTCATGTTGTAGGGCCATGA
AAGCGGCCATTCTTGTGATTCTTTGCACTTCTGGAACGGTGTATTGTTCACTATCCCAAGCGACACCATC
ACCATCGTCTTCCTTTCTCTTACCAAAGTAAATACCTCCCACTAATTCTCTGACAACAACGAAGTCAGTA
CCTTTAGCAAATTGTGGCTTGATTGGAGATAAGTCTAAAAGAGAGTCGGATGCAAAGTTACATGGTCTTA
AGTTGGCGTACAATTGAAGTTCTTTACGGATTTTTAGTAAACCTTGTTCAGGTCTAACACTACCTGTACC
CCATTTAGGACCACCCACAGCACCTAACAAAACGGCATCAGCCTTCTTGGAGGCTTCCAGCGCCTCATCT
GGAAGTGGAACACCTGTAGCATCGATAGCAGCACCACCAATTAAATGATTTTCGAAATCGAACTTGACAT
TGGAACGAACATCAGAAATAGCTTTAAGAACCTTAATGGCTTCGGCTGTGATTTCTTGACCAACGTGGTC
ACCTGGCAAAACGACGATCTTCTTAGGGGCAGACATTAGAATGGTATATCCTTGAAATATATATATATAT
TGCTGAAATGTAAAAGGTAAGAAAAGTTAGAAAGTAAGACGATTGCTAACCACCTATTGGAAAAAACAAT
AGGTCCTTAAATAATATTGTCAACTTCAAGTATTGTGATGCAAGCATTTAGTCATGAACGCTTCTCTATT
CTATATGAAAAGCCGGTTCCGGCGCTCTCACCTTTCCTTTTTCTCCCAATTTTTCAGTTGAAAAAGGTAT
ATGCGTCAGGCGACCTCTGAAATTAACAAAAAATTTCCAGTCATCGAATTTGATTCTGTGCGATAGCGCC
CCTGTGTGTTCTCGTTATGTTGAGGAAAAAAATAATGGTTGCTAAGAGATTCGAACTCTTGCATCTTACG
ATACCTGAGTATTCCCACAGTTCCTTACCACTCTTTTGTTACTCTATTGATCCAGCTCAGCAAAGGCAGT
GTGATCTAAGATTCTATCTTCGCGATGTAGTAAAACTAGCTAGACCGAGAAAGAGACTAGAAATGCAAAA
GGCACTTCTACAATGGCTGCCATCATTATTATCCGATGTGACGCTGCAGCTTCTCAATGATATTCGAATA
CGCTTTGAGGAGATACAGCCTAATATCCGACAAACTGTTTTACAGATTTACGATCGTACTTGTTACCCAT
CATTGAATTTTGAACATCCGAACCTGGGAGTTTTCCCTGAAACAGATAGTATATTTGAACCTGTATAATA
ATATATAGTCTAGCGCTTTACGGAAGACAATGTATGTATTTCGGTTCCTGGAGAAACTATTGCATCTATT
GCATAGGTAATCTTGCACGTCGCATCCCCGGTTCATTTTCTGCGTTT
